>Addgene plasmid #67956 | 12X1C mAGNET | depositor full sequence | sequence record 118690 | 12X1C mAGNET sequence 10742 bps
CGATACCGTCGACCTCGAGGGAATTAATTCGAGCTCGGTACCTTTAAGACCAATGACTTACAAGGCAGCT
GTAGATCTTAGCCACTTTTTAAAAGAAAAGGGGGGACTGGAAGGGCTAATTCACTCCCAACGAAGACAAG
ATCTGCTTTTTGCTTGTACTGGGTCTCTCTGGTTAGACCAGATCTGAGCCTGGGAGCTCTCTGGCTAACT
AGGGAACCCACTGCTTAAGCCTCAATAAAGCTTGCCTTGAGTGCTTCAAGTAGTGTGTGCCCGTCTGTTG
TGTGACTCTGGTAACTAGAGATCCCTCAGACCCTTTTAGTCAGTGTGGAAAATCTCTAGCAGCATCTAGA
ATTAATTCCGTGTATTCTATAGTGTCACCTAAATCGTATGTGTATGATACATAAGGTTATGTATTAATTG
TAGCCGCGTTCTAACGACAATATGTACAAGCCTAATTGTGTAGCATCTGGCTTACTGAAGCAGACCCTAT
CATCTCTCTCGTAAACTGCCGTCAGAGTCGGTTTGGTTGGACGAACCTTCTGAGTTTCTGGTAACGCCGT
CCCGCACCCGGAAATGGTCAGCGAACCAATCAGCAGGGTCATCGCTAGCCAGATCCTCTACGCCGGACGC
ATCGTGGCCGGCATCACCGGCGCCACAGGTGCGGTTGCTGGCGCCTATATCGCCGACATCACCGATGGGG
AAGATCGGGCTCGCCACTTCGGGCTCATGAGCGCTTGTTTCGGCGTGGGTATGGTGGCAGGCCCCGTGGC
CGGGGGACTGTTGGGCGCCATCTCCTTGCATGCACCATTCCTTGCGGCGGCGGTGCTCAACGGCCTCAAC
CTACTACTGGGCTGCTTCCTAATGCAGGAGTCGCATAAGGGAGAGCGTCGAATGGTGCACTCTCAGTACA
ATCTGCTCTGATGCCGCATAGTTAAGCCAGCCCCGACACCCGCCAACACCCGCTGACGCGCCCTGACGGG
CTTGTCTGCTCCCGGCATCCGCTTACAGACAAGCTGTGACCGTCTCCGGGAGCTGCATGTGTCAGAGGTT
TTCACCGTCATCACCGAAACGCGCGAGACGAAAGGGCCTCGTGATACGCCTATTTTTATAGGTTAATGTC
ATGATAATAATGGTTTCTTAGACGTCAGGTGGCACTTTTCGGGGAAATGTGCGCGGAACCCCTATTTGTT
TATTTTTCTAAATACATTCAAATATGTATCCGCTCATGAGACAATAACCCTGATAAATGCTTCAATAATA
TTGAAAAAGGAAGAGTATGAGTATTCAACATTTCCGTGTCGCCCTTATTCCCTTTTTTGCGGCATTTTGC
CTTCCTGTTTTTGCTCACCCAGAAACGCTGGTGAAAGTAAAAGATGCTGAAGATCAGTTGGGTGCACGAG
TGGGTTACATCGAACTGGATCTCAACAGCGGTAAGATCCTTGAGAGTTTTCGCCCCGAAGAACGTTTTCC
AATGATGAGCACTTTTAAAGTTCTGCTATGTGGCGCGGTATTATCCCGTATTGACGCCGGGCAAGAGCAA
CTCGGTCGCCGCATACACTATTCTCAGAATGACTTGGTTGAGTACTCACCAGTCACAGAAAAGCATCTTA
CGGATGGCATGACAGTAAGAGAATTATGCAGTGCTGCCATAACCATGAGTGATAACACTGCGGCCAACTT
ACTTCTGACAACGATCGGAGGACCGAAGGAGCTAACCGCTTTTTTGCACAACATGGGGGATCATGTAACT
CGCCTTGATCGTTGGGAACCGGAGCTGAATGAAGCCATACCAAACGACGAGCGTGACACCACGATGCCTG
TAGCAATGGCAACAACGTTGCGCAAACTATTAACTGGCGAACTACTTACTCTAGCTTCCCGGCAACAATT
AATAGACTGGATGGAGGCGGATAAAGTTGCAGGACCACTTCTGCGCTCGGCCCTTCCGGCTGGCTGGTTT
ATTGCTGATAAATCTGGAGCCGGTGAGCGTGGGTCTCGCGGTATCATTGCAGCACTGGGGCCAGATGGTA
AGCCCTCCCGTATCGTAGTTATCTACACGACGGGGAGTCAGGCAACTATGGATGAACGAAATAGACAGAT
CGCTGAGATAGGTGCCTCACTGATTAAGCATTGGTAACTGTCAGACCAAGTTTACTCATATATACTTTAG
ATTGATTTAAAACTTCATTTTTAATTTAAAAGGATCTAGGTGAAGATCCTTTTTGATAATCTCATGACCA
AAATCCCTTAACGTGAGTTTTCGTTCCACTGAGCGTCAGACCCCGTAGAAAAGATCAAAGGATCTTCTTG
AGATCCTTTTTTTCTGCGCGTAATCTGCTGCTTGCAAACAAAAAAACCACCGCTACCAGCGGTGGTTTGT
TTGCCGGATCAAGAGCTACCAACTCTTTTTCCGAAGGTAACTGGCTTCAGCAGAGCGCAGATACCAAATA
CTGTCTTTCTAGTGTAGCCGTAGTTAGGCCACCACTTCAAGAACTCTGTAGCACCGCCTACATACCTCGC
TCTGCTAATCCTGTTACCAGTGGCTGCTGCCAGTGGCGATAAGTCGTGTCTTACCGGGTTGGACTCAAGA
CGATAGTTACCGGATAAGGCGCAGCGGTCGGGCTGAACGGGGGGTTCGTGCACACAGCCCAGCTTGGAGC
GAACGACCTACACCGAACTGAGATACCTACAGCGTGAGCTATGAGAAAGCGCCACGCTTCCCGAAGGGAG
AAAGGCGGACAGGTATCCGGTAAGCGGCAGGGTCGGAACAGGAGAGCGCACGAGGGAGCTTCCAGGGGGA
AACGCCTGGTATCTTTATAGTCCTGTCGGGTTTCGCCACCTCTGACTTGAGCGTCGATTTTTGTGATGCT
CGTCAGGGGGGCGGAGCCTATGGAAAAACGCCAGCAACGCGGCCTTTTTACGGTTCCTGGCCTTTTGCTG
GCCTTTTGCTCACATGTTCTTTCCTGCGTTATCCCCTGATTCTGTGGATAACCGTATTACCGCCTTTGAG
TGAGCTGATACCGCTCGCCGCAGCCGAACGACCGAGCGCAGCGAGTCAGTGAGCGAGGAAGCGGAAGAGC
GCCCAATACGCAAACCGCCTCTCCCCGCGCGTTGGCCGATTCATTAATGCAGCTGTGGAATGTGTGTCAG
TTAGGGTGTGGAAAGTCCCCAGGCTCCCCAGCAGGCAGAAGTATGCAAAGCATGCATCTCAATTAGTCAG
CAACCAGGTGTGGAAAGTCCCCAGGCTCCCCAGCAGGCAGAAGTATGCAAAGCATGCATCTCAATTAGTC
AGCAACCATAGTCCCGCCCCTAACTCCGCCCATCCCGCCCCTAACTCCGCCCAGTTCCGCCCATTCTCCG
CCCCATGGCTGACTAATTTTTTTTATTTATGCAGAGGCCGAGGCCGCCTCGGCCTCTGAGCTATTCCAGA
AGTAGTGAGGAGGCTTTTTTGGAGGCCTAGGCTTTTGCAAAAAGCTTGGACACAAGACAGGCTTGCGAGA
TATGTTTGAGAATACCACTTTATCCCGCGTCAGGGAGAGGCAGTGCGTAAAAAGACGCGGACTCATGTGA
AATACTGGTTTTTAGTGCGCCAGATCTCTATAATCTCGCGCAACCTATTTTCCCCTCGAACACTTTTTAA
GCCGTAGATAAACAGGCTGGGACACTTCACATGAGCGAAAAATACATCGTCACCTGGGACATGTTGCAGA
TCCATGCACGTAAACTCGCAAGCCGACTGATGCCTTCTGAACAATGGAAAGGCATTATTGCCGTAAGCCG
TGGCGGTCTGTACCGGGTGCGTTACTGGCGCGTGAACTGGGTATTCGTCATGTCGATACCGTTTGTATTT
CCAGCTACGATCACGACAACCAGCGCGAGCTTAAAGTGCTGAAACGCGCAGAAGGCGATGGCGAAGGCTT
CATCGTTATTGATGACCTGGTGGATACCGGTGGTACTGCGGTTGCGATTCGTGAAATGTATCCAAAAGCG
CACTTTGTCACCATCTTCGCAAAACCGGCTGGTCGTCCGCTGGTTGATGACTATGTTGTTGATATCCCGC
AAGATACCTGGATTGAACAGCCGTGGGATATGGGCGTCGTATTCGTCCCGCCAATCTCCGGTCGCTAATC
TTTTCAACGCCTGGCACTGCCGGGCGTTGTTCTTTTTAACTTCAGGCGGGTTACAATAGTTTCCAGTAAG
TATTCTGGAGGCTGCATCCATGACACAGGCAAACCTGAGCGAAACCCTGTTCAAACCCCGCTTTAAACAT
CCTGAAACCTCGACGCTAGTCCGCCGCTTTAATCACGGCGCACAACCGCCTGTGCAGTCGGCCCTTGATG
GTAAAACCATCCCTCACTGGTATCGCATGATTAACCGTCTGATGTGGATCTGGCGCGGCATTGACCCACG
CGAAATCCTCGACGTCCAGGCACGTATTGTGATGAGCGATGCCGAACGTACCGACGATGATTTATACGAT
ACGGTGATTGGCTACCGTGGCGGCAACTGGATTTATGAGTGGGCCCCGGATCTTTGTGAAGGAACCTTAC
TTCTGTGGTGTGACATAATTGGACAAACTACCTACAGAGATTTAAAGCTCTAAGGTAAATATAAAATTTT
TAAGTGTATAATGTGTTAAACTACTGATTCTAATTGTTTGTGTATTTTAGATTCCAACCTATGGAACTGA
TGAATGGGAGCAGTGGTGGAATGCCTTTAATGAGGAAAACCTGTTTTGCTCAGAAGAAATGCCATCTAGT
GATGATGAGGCTACTGCTGACTCTCAACATTCTACTCCTCCAAAAAAGAAGAGAAAGGTAGAAGACCCCA
AGGACTTTCCTTCAGAATTGCTAAGTTTTTTGAGTCATGCTGTGTTTAGTAATAGAACTCTTGCTTGCTT
TGCTATTTACACCACAAAGGAAAAAGCTGCACTGCTATACAAGAAAATTATGGAAAAATATTCTGTAACC
TTTATAAGTAGGCATAACAGTTATAATCATAACATACTGTTTTTTCTTACTCCACACAGGCATAGAGTGT
CTGCTATTAATAACTATGCTCAAAAATTGTGTACCTTTAGCTTTTTAATTTGTAAAGGGGTTAATAAGGA
ATATTTGATGTATAGTGCCTTGACTAGAGATCATAATCAGCCATACCACATTTGTAGAGGTTTTACTTGC
TTTAAAAAACCTCCCACACCTCCCCCTGAACCTGAAACATAAAATGAATGCAATTGTTGTTGTTAACTTG
TTTATTGCAGCTTATAATGGTTACAAATAAAGCAATAGCATCACAAATTTCACAAATAAAGCATTTTTTT
CACTGCATTCTAGTTGTGGTTTGTCCAAACTCATCAATGTATCTTATCATGTCTGGATCAACTGGATAAC
TCAAGCTAACCAAAATCATCCCAAACTTCCCACCCCATACCCTATTACCACTGCCAATTACCTAGTGGTT
TCATTTACTCTAAACCTGTGATTCCTCTGAATTATTTTCATTTTAAAGAAATTGTATTTGTTAAATATGT
ACTACAAACTTAGTAGTTGGAAGGGCTAATTCACTCCCAAAGAAGACAAGATATCCTTGATCTGTGGATC
TACCACACACAAGGCTACTTCCCTGATTAGCAGAACTACACACCAGGGCCAGGGGTCAGATATCCACTGA
CCTTTGGATGGTGCTACAAGCTAGTACCAGTTGAGCCAGATAAGGTAGAAGAGGCCAATAAAGGAGAGAA
CACCAGCTTGTTACACCCTGTGAGCCTGCATGGGATGGATGACCCGGAGAGAGAAGTGTTAGAGTGGAGG
TTTGACAGCCGCCTAGCATTTCATCACGTGGCCCGAGAGCTGCATCCGGAGTACTTCAAGAACTGCTGAT
ATCGAGCTTGCTACAAGGGACTTTCCGCTGGGGACTTTCCAGGGAGGCGTGGCCTGGGCGGGACTGGGGA
GTGGCGAGCCCTCAGATCCTGCATATAAGCAGCTGCTTTTTGCCTGTACTGGGTCTCTCTGGTTAGACCA
GATCTGAGCCTGGGAGCTCTCTGGCTAACTAGGGAACCCACTGCTTAAGCCTCAATAAAGCTTGCCTTGA
GTGCTTCAAGTAGTGTGTGCCCGTCTGTTGTGTGACTCTGGTAACTAGAGATCCCTCAGACCCTTTTAGT
CAGTGTGGAAAATCTCTAGCAGTGGCGCCCGAACAGGGACTTGAAAGCGAAAGGGAAACCAGAGGAGCTC
TCTCGACGCAGGACTCGGCTTGCTGAAGCGCGCACGGCAAGAGGCGAGGGGCGGCGACTGGTGAGTACGC
CAAAAATTTTGACTAGCGGAGGCTAGAAGGAGAGAGATGGGTGCGAGAGCGTCAGTATTAAGCGGGGGAG
AATTAGATCGCGATGGGAAAAAATTCGGTTAAGGCCAGGGGGAAAGAAAAAATATAAATTAAAACATATA
GTATGGGCAAGCAGGGAGCTAGAACGATTCGCAGTTAATCCTGGCCTGTTAGAAACATCAGAAGGCTGTA
GACAAATACTGGGACAGCTACAACCATCCCTTCAGACAGGATCAGAAGAACTTAGATCATTATATAATAC
AGTAGCAACCCTCTATTGTGTGCATCAAAGGATAGAGATAAAAGACACCAAGGAAGCTTTAGACAAGATA
GAGGAAGAGCAAAACAAAAGTAAGACCACCGCACAGCAAGCGGCCGGCCGCTGATCTTCAGACCTGGAGG
AGGAGATATGAGGGACAATTGGAGAAGTGAATTATATAAATATAAAGTAGTAAAAATTGAACCATTAGGA
GTAGCACCCACCAAGGCAAAGAGAAGAGTGGTGCAGAGAGAAAAAAGAGCAGTGGGAATAGGAGCTTTGT
TCCTTGGGTTCTTGGGAGCAGCAGGAAGCACTATGGGCGCAGCGTCAATGACGCTGACGGTACAGGCCAG
ACAATTATTGTCTGGTATAGTGCAGCAGCAGAACAATTTGCTGAGGGCTATTGAGGCGCAACAGCATCTG
TTGCAACTCACAGTCTGGGGCATCAAGCAGCTCCAGGCAAGAATCCTGGCTGTGAAAGATACCTAAAGGA
TCAACAGCTCCTGGGGATTTGGGGTTGCTCTGGAAAACTCATTTGCACCACTGCTGTGCCTTGGAATGCT
AGTTGGAGTAATAAATCTCTGGAACAGATTTGGAATCACACGACCTGGATGGAGTGGGACAGAGAAATTA
ACAATTACACAAGCTTAATACACTCCTTAATTGAAGAATCGCAAAACCAGCAAGAAAAGAATGAACAAGA
ATTATTGGAATTAGATAAATGGGCAAGTTTGTGGAATTGGTTTAACATAACAAATTGGCTGTGGTATATA
AAATTATTCATAATGATAGTAGGAGGCTTGGTAGGTTTAAGAATAGTTTTTGCTGTACTTTCTATAGTGA
ATAGAGTTAGGCAGGGATATTCACCATTATCGTTTCAGACCCACCTCCCAACCCCGAGGGGACCCGACAG
GCCCGAAGGAATAGAAGAAGAAGGTGGAGAGAGAGACAGAGACAGATCCATTCGATTAGTGAACGGATCT
CGACGGTATCGCCAAATGGCAGTATTCATCCACAATTTTAAAAGAAAAGGGGGGATTGGGGGGTACAGTG
CAGGGGAAAGAATAGTAGACATAATAGCAACAGACATACAAACTAAAGAATTACAAAAACAAATTACAAA
AATTCAAAATTTTCGGGTTTATTACAGGGACAGCAGAGATCCAGTTTGGATCGATAAGCTTGATATCGAA
TTCCGTGAGGCTCCGGTGCCCGTCAGTGGGCAGAGCGCACATCGCCCACAGTCCCCGAGAAGTTGGGGGG
AGGGGTCGGCAATTGAACCGGTGCCTAGAGAAGGTGGCGCGGGGTAAACTGGGAAAGTGATGTCGTGTAC
TGGCTCCGCCTTTTTCCCGAGGGTGGGGGAGAACCGTATATAAGTGCAGTAGTCGCCGTGAACGTTCTTT
TTCGCAACGGGTTTGCCGCCAGAACACAGGTAAGTGCCGTGTGTGGTTCCCGCGGGCCTGGCCTCTTTAC
GGGTTATGGCCCTTGCGTGCCTTGAATTACTTCCACCTGGCTGCAGTACGTGATTCTTGATCCCGAGCTT
CGGGTTGGAAGTGGGTGGGAGAGTTCGAGGCCTTGCGCTTAAGGAGCCCCTTCGCCTCGTGCTTGAGTTG
AGGCCTGGCCTGGGCGCTGGGGCCGCCGCGTGCGAATCTGGTGGCACCTTCGCGCCTGTCTCGCTGCTTT
CGATAAGTCTCTAGCCATTTAAAATTTTTGATGACCTGCTGCGACGCTTTTTTTCTGGCAAGATAGTCTT
GTAAATGCGGGCCAAGATCTGCACACTGGTATTTCGGTTTTTGGGGCCGCGGGCGGCGACGGGGCCCGTG
CGTCCCAGCGCACATGTTCGGCGAGGCGGGGCCTGCGAGCGCGGCCACCGAGAATCGGACGGGGGTAGTC
TCAAGCTGGCCGGCCTGCTCTGGTGCCTGGCCTCGCGCCGCCGTGTATCGCCCCGCCCTGGGCGGCAAGG
CTGGCCCGGTCGGCACCAGTTGCGTGAGCGGAAAGATGGCCGCTTCCCGGCCCTGCTGCAGGGAGCTCAA
AATGGAGGACGCGGCGCTCGGGAGAGCGGGCGGGTGAGTCACCCACACAAAGGAAAAGGGCCTTTCCGTC
CTCAGCCGTCGCTTCATGTGACTCCACGGAGTACCGGGCGCCGTCCAGGCACCTCGATTAGTTCTCGAGC
TTTTGGAGTACGTCGTCTTTAGGTTGGGGGGAGGGGTTTTATGCGATGGAGTTTCCCCACACTGAGTGGG
TGGAGACTGAAGTTAGGCCAGCTTGGCACTTGATGTAATTCTCCTTGGAATTTGCCCTTTTTGAGTTTGG
ATCTTGGTTCATTCTCAAGCCTCAGACAGTGGTTCAAAGTTTTTTTCTTCCATTTCAGGTGTCGTGAGGA
ATTAGCTTGGTACTAATACGACTCACTATAGGGAGACCCAAGCTGGCTAGGTAAGCTTGGTACCGAGCTC
GGATCCGCCGCCACCATGGTGAGCAAGGGCGAGGAGCTGTTCACCGGGGTGGTGCCCATCCTGGTCGAGC
TGGACGGCGACGTAAACGGCCACAAGTTCAGCGTGTCCGGCGAGGGCGAGGGCGATGCCACCTACGGCAA
GCTGACCCTGAAGTTCATTTGCACCACCGGCAAGCTGCCCGTGCCCTGGCCCACCCTCGTGACCACCCTG
ACCTACGGCGTGCAGTGCTTCAGCCGCTACCCCGACCACATGAAGCAGCACGACTTCTTCAAGTCCGCCA
TGCCCGAAGGCTACGTCCAGGAGCGCACCATCTTCTTCAAGGACGACGGCAACTACAAGACCCGCGCCGA
GGTGAAGTTCGAGGGCGACACCCTGGTGAACCGCATCGAGCTGAAGGGCATCGACTTCAAGGAGGACGGC
AACATCCTGGGGCACAAGCTGGAGTACAACTACAACAGCCACAACGTCTATATCATGGCCGACAAGCAGA
AGAACGGCATCAAGGTGAACTTCAAGATCCGCCACAACATCGAGGACGGCAGCGTGCAGCTCGCCGACCA
CTACCAGCAGAACACCCCCATCGGCGACGGCCCCGTGCTGCTGCCCGACAACCACTACCTGAGCACCCAG
TCCGCCCTGAGCAAAGACCCCAACGAGAAGCGCGATCACATGGTCCTGCTGGAGTTCGTGACCGCCGCCG
GGATCACTCTCGGCATGGACGAGCTGTACAAGTAAACTAGTGCGGCCTTAAAGAGACCGGTTCACTGTGA
CAGTAAAAGAGACCGGTTCACTGTGAGAATGAAAGAGACCGGTTCACTGTGATCGGAAAAGAGACCGGTT
CACTGTGAGCGGCCTTAAAGAGACCGGTTCACTGTGACAGTAAAAGAGACCGGTTCACTGTGAGAATGAA
AGAGACCGGTTCACTGTGATCGGAAAAGAGACCGGTTCACTGTGAGCGGCCTTAAAGAGACCGGTTCACT
GTGACAGTAAAAGAGACCGGTTCACTGTGAGAATGAAAGAGACCGGTTCACTGTGATCGGAAAAGAGACC
GGTTCACTGTGAGCGGCCGCGACTCTAGAGTCGACCTGCAGGCATGCAAGCTTGATATCAAGCTTATCGA
TAATCAACCTCTGGATTACAAAATTTGTGAAAGATTGACTGGTATTCTTAACTATGTTGCTCCTTTTACG
CTATGTGGATACGCTGCTTTAATGCCTTTGTATCATGCTATTGCTTCCCGTATGGCTTTCATTTTCTCCT
CCTTGTATAAATCCTGGTTGCTGTCTCTTTATGAGGAGTTGTGGCCCGTTGTCAGGCAACGTGGCGTGGT
GTGCACTGTGTTTGCTGACGCAACCCCCACTGGTTGGGGCATTGCCACCACCTGTCAGCTCCTTTCCGGG
ACTTTCGCTTTCCCCCTCCCTATTGCCACGGCGGAACTCATCGCCGCCTGCCTTGCCCGCTGCTGGACAG
GGGCTCGGCTGTTGGGCACTGACAATTCCGTGGTGTTGTCGGGGAAATCATCGTCCTTTCCTTGGCTGCT
CGCCTGTGTTGCCACCTGGATTCTGCGCGGGACGTCCTTCTGCTACGTCCCTTCGGCCCTCAATCCAGCG
GACCTTCCTTCCCGCGGCCTGCTGCCGGCTCTGCGGCCTCTTCCGCGTCTTCGCCTTCGCCCTCAGACGA
GTCGGATCTCCCTTTGGGCCGCCTCCCCGCAT
Features (pLannotate 1.2.2; 34 found; start..end, strand, type, name):
     38..106     +  CDS            nef (fragment): NEF_HV1Z2 - Experimental evidence at protein level: Swiss-Prot protein existence level 1. Extracellular Nef protein targets CD4(+) T-lymphocytes for apoptosis by interacting with CXCR4 surface receptors. From Human immunodeficiency virus type 1 group M subtype D (isolate Z2/CDC-Z34) (HIV-1).
    108..341     +  LTR            3' LTR (ΔU3): self-inactivating 3' long terminal repeat (LTR) from HIV-1
    366..384     -  promoter       SP6 promoter: promoter for bacteriophage SP6 RNA polymerase
    612..891     +  CDS            TcR (fragment): tetracycline efflux protein; tet; confers resistance to tetracycline
    892..940     -  misc_feature   bom (fragment): basis of mobility region from pBR322
   1042..1077    -  CDS            rop (fragment): Rop protein, which maintains plasmids at low copy number; rop
   1172..1276    +  promoter       AmpR promoter: bla
   1277..2137    +  CDS            AmpR: β-lactamase; bla; confers resistance to ampicillin, carbenicillin, and related antibiotics
   2308..2896    +  rep_origin     ori: high-copy-number ColE1/pMB1/pBR322/pUC origin of replication
   3079..3135    +  CDS            lacI (fragment): lac repressor; lacI; The lac repressor binds to the lac operator to inhibit transcription in E. coli. This inhibition can be relieved by adding lactose or isopropyl-β-D-thiogalactopyranoside (IPTG).
   3142..3471    +  promoter       SV40 promoter: SV40 enhancer and early promoter
   3671..3790    +  CDS            gpt (fragment): XGPT_ECOLI - Also known as gpp, gxu. Experimental evidence at protein level: Swiss-Prot protein existence level 1. Purine salvage pathway enzyme that catalyzes the transfer of the ribosyl-5-phosphate group from 5-phospho-alpha-D-ribose 1- diphosphate (PRPP) to the N9 position of the 6-oxopurines guanine and xanthine to form the corresponding ribonucleotides GMP (guanosine 5'- monophosphate) and XMP (xanthosine 5'-monophosphate), with the release of PPi. To a lesser extent, also acts on hypoxanthine (PubMed:9100006, PubMed:3886014). Does not ribophosphorylate adenine (PubMed:3886014). From Esch
   3790..4125    +  CDS            gpt (fragment): XGPT_ECOLI - Also known as gpp, gxu. Experimental evidence at protein level: Swiss-Prot protein existence level 1. Purine salvage pathway enzyme that catalyzes the transfer of the ribosyl-5-phosphate group from 5-phospho-alpha-D-ribose 1- diphosphate (PRPP) to the N9 position of the 6-oxopurines guanine and xanthine to form the corresponding ribonucleotides GMP (guanosine 5'- monophosphate) and XMP (xanthosine 5'-monophosphate), with the release of PPi. To a lesser extent, also acts on hypoxanthine (PubMed:9100006, PubMed:3886014). Does not ribophosphorylate adenine (PubMed:3886014). From Esch
   4220..4525    +  CDS            frsA (fragment): FRSA_ECOLI - Also known as yafA. Experimental evidence at protein level: Swiss-Prot protein existence level 1. Catalyzes the hydrolysis of esters (PubMed:15808744). Displays esterase activity toward pNP-butyrate (PubMed:15808744). May stimulate mixed-acid fermentation by acting as a fermentation/respiration switch that down-regulates respiration and up- regulates fermentation rates (PubMed:15169777). From Escherichia coli (strain K12).
   4529..4603    +  CDS            small t antigen (fragment): SV40 (simian virus 40) small t antigen
   4605..4670    +  intron         small t intron: SV40 (simian virus 40) small t antigen intron
   4800..4820    +  CDS            SV40 NLS: nuclear localization signal of SV40 (simian virus 40) large T antigen
   5139..5222    +  CDS            large T antigen (fragment): large T antigen from SV40 (simian virus 40)
   5245..5379    +  polyA_signal   SV40 poly(A) signal: SV40 polyadenylation signal
   5547..5876    +  CDS            nef (fragment): NEF_HV1BR - Experimental evidence at protein level: Swiss-Prot protein existence level 1. Extracellular Nef protein targets CD4(+) T-lymphocytes for apoptosis by interacting with CXCR4 surface receptors (PubMed:14990729). From Human immunodeficiency virus type 1 group M subtype B (isolate BRU/LAI) (HIV-1).
   5924..6181    +  LTR            5' LTR (truncated): truncated 5' long terminal repeat (LTR) from HIV-1
   6228..6353    +  misc_feature   HIV-1 Ψ: packaging signal of human immunodeficiency virus type 1
   6337..6675    +  CDS            HIV-1 gag (fragment): gag protein from human immunodeficiency virus 1; gag
   6850..7082    +  misc_feature   RRE: The Rev response element (RRE) of HIV-1 allows for Rev-dependent mRNA export from the nucleus to the cytoplasm.
   7054..7560    +  CDS            env (fragment): ENV_HV1H2 - Experimental evidence at protein level: Swiss-Prot protein existence level 1. [Transmembrane protein gp41]: Acts as a class I viral fusion protein. Under the current model, the protein has at least 3 conformational states: pre-fusion native state, pre-hairpin intermediate state, and post-fusion hairpin state. During fusion of viral and target intracellular membranes, the coiled coil regions (heptad repeats) assume a trimer-of-hairpins structure, positioning the fusion peptide in close proximity to the C-terminal region of the ectodomain. The formation of this structure appears to d
   7596..7713    +  misc_feature   cPPT/CTS: central polypurine tract and central termination sequence of HIV-1
   7750..7774    -  misc_feature   MCS (fragment): pBluescript multiple cloning site
   7779..8957    +  promoter       EF-1α promoter: strong constitutive promoter for human elongation factor EF-1α
   8974..8992    +  promoter       T7 promoter: promoter for bacteriophage T7 RNA polymerase
   9046..9762    +  CDS            EGFP: EGFP is a basic (constitutively fluorescent) green fluorescent protein published in 1996, derived from Aequorea victoria. It is reported to be a rapidly-maturing weak dimer with moderate acid sensitivity.
  10103..10133   +  misc_feature   MCS (fragment): pUC18/19 multiple cloning site
  10134..10152   +  misc_feature   MCS (fragment): pBluescript multiple cloning site
  10152..10740   +  misc_feature   WPRE: woodchuck hepatitis virus posttranscriptional regulatory element
  10741..21      +  misc_feature   MCS (fragment) (across the origin): pBluescript multiple cloning site
