[The description below was written by a language model from this plasmid's Addgene catalogue record and pLannotate feature annotations shown in this document.]
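Description:
12X1C mAGNET is a 10,742 bp HIV-1-derived lentiviral transfer vector built on the pHR backbone. It is designed as a microRNA-responsive fluorescent reporter, or "classifier", for delivery into mammalian cells, including neurons. It is propagated in E. coli using a high-copy ColE1/pUC-type origin and selected with ampicillin through the β-lactamase gene. A recombination-deficient strain is recorded as the host, as is usual for plasmids carrying repeated LTR sequences. The backbone also retains remnants of older pBR322- and pSV2gpt-type vectors: fragments of TcR, rop and bom, and an SV40 promoter–gpt–SV40 small t intron/poly(A) unit. These lie outside the packaged viral genome and play no part in the payload.

The viral cassette runs from a truncated 5' LTR through the Ψ packaging signal with adjoining gag sequence, the Rev response element and the cPPT/CTS, and ends in a self-inactivating ΔU3 3' LTR. These elements support packaging, nuclear export and nuclear import of the vector RNA, and they leave the integrated provirus without LTR promoter activity. Inside the cassette, the constitutive human EF-1α promoter drives EGFP, with a WPRE downstream to enhance transcript stability and expression. According to the catalogue entry, EGFP is followed by twelve copies of a miR-128 target sequence. The feature table does not annotate these, but an unannotated stretch of about 340 bp between the EGFP coding sequence and the WPRE is the likely location. With the sites in the 3' UTR, cells expressing miR-128 should silence the transcript and lose fluorescence, while cells lacking it stay green. Expression can thereby be restricted to particular neuronal populations according to their endogenous microRNA profile.
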