Addgene plasmid #67956: 12X1C mAGNET
Purpose: (Empty Backbone) Lentiviral vector coding EGFP followed by 12x miR-128 target sequences
Depositing lab: Xue Han & Wilson Wong. Depositing organization: Boston University Main Campus. Publication: Rationally Designed MicroRNA-Based Genetic Classifiers Target Specific Neurons in the Brain. Sayeg MK, Weinberg BH, Cha SS, Goodloe M, Wong WW, Han X. ACS Synth Biol. 2015 Apr 13. 10.1021/acssynbio.5b00040 PubMed 25848814.
Backbone
  Vector backbone: pHR
  Vector type: Lentiviral
Growth in bacteria
  Bacterial resistance: Ampicillin, 100 μg/mL
  Growth temperature: 30°C
  Growth strain: Stbl3
  Copy number: High Copy
Terms and licenses: Academic/Nonprofit Terms; Industry Terms: Not Available to Industry
How to cite: 12X1C mAGNET was a gift from Xue Han & Wilson Wong (Addgene plasmid # 67956 ; http://n2t.net/addgene:67956 ; RRID:Addgene_67956)
