>Addgene plasmid #67956 | 12X1C mAGNET | addgene partial sequence | sequence record 127561 | pLenti-F 5'-TTTTGAGTTTGGATCTTGGT-3'
CATTTCAGGTGTCGTGAGGAATTAGCTTGGTACTAATACGACTCACTATAGGGAGACCCAAGCTGGCTAG
GTAAGCTTGGTACCGAGCTCGGATCCGCCGCCACCATGGTGAGCAAGGGCGAGGAGCTGTTCACCGGGGT
GGTGCCCATCCTGGTCGAGCTGGACGGCGACGTAAACGGCCACAAGTTCAGCGTGTCCGGCGAGGGCGAG
GGCGATGCCACCTACGGCAAGCTGACCCTGAAGTTCATTTGCACCACCGGCAAGCTGCCCGTGCCCTGGC
CCACCCTCGTGACCACCCTGACCTACGGCGTGCAGTGCTTCAGCCGCTACCCCGACCACATGAAGCAGCA
CGACTTCTTCAAGTCCGCCATGCCCGAAGGCTACGTCCAGGAGCGCACCATCTTCTTCAAGGACGACGGC
AACTACAAGACCCGCGCCGAGGTGAAGTTCGAGGGCGACACCCTGGTGAACCGCATCGAGCTGAAGGGCA
TCGACTTCAAGGAGGACGGCAACATCCTGGGGCACAAGCTGGAGTACAACTACAACAGCCACAACGTCTA
TATCATGGCCGACAAGCAGAAGAACGGCATCAAGGTGAACTTCAAGATCCGCCACAACATCGAGGACGGC
AGCGTGCAGCTCGCCGACCACTACCAGCAGAACACCCCCATCGGCGACGGCCCCGTGCTGCTGCCCGACA
ACCACTACCTGAGCACCCAGTCCGCCCTGAGCAAAGACCCCAACGAGAAGCGCGATCACATGGTCCTGCT
GGAGTTCGTGACCGCCGCCGG
