>Addgene plasmid #67956 | 12X1C mAGNET | addgene partial sequence | sequence record 127562 | WPRE-R 5'-CATAGCGTAAAAGGAGCAACA-3'
ATCCAGAGGTTGATTATCGATAAGCTTGATATCAAGCTTGCATGCCTGCAGGTCGACTCTAGAGTCGCGG
CCGCTCACAGTGAACCGGTCTCTTTTCCGATCACAGTGAACCGGTCTCTTTCATTCTCACAGTGAACCGG
TCTCTTTTACTGTCACAGTGAACCGGTCTCTTTAAGGCCGCTCACAGTGAACCGGTCTCTTTTCCGATCA
CAGTGAACCGGTCTCTTTCATTCTCACAGTGAACCGGTCTCTTTTACTGTCACAGTGAACCGGTCTCTTT
AAGGCCGCTCACAGTGAACCGGTCTCTTTTCCGATCACAGTGAACCGGTCTCTTTCATTCTCACAGTGAA
CCGGTCTCTTTTACTGTCACAGTGAACCGGTCTCTTTAAGGCCGCACTAGTTTACTTGTACAGCTCGTCC
ATGCCGAGAGTGATCCCGGCGGCGGTCACGAACTCCAGCAGGACCATGTGATCGCGCTTCTCGTTGGGGT
CTTTGCTCAGGGCGGACTGGGTGCTCAGGTAGTGGTTGTCGGGCAGCAGCACGGGGCCGTCGCCGATGGG
GGTGTTCTGCTGGTAGTGGTCGGCGAGCTGCACGCTGCCGTCCTCGATGTTGTGGCGGATCTTGAAGTTC
ACCTTGATGCCGTTCTTCTGCTTGTCGGCCATGATATAGACGTTGTGGCTGTTGTAGTTGTACTCCAGCT
TGTGCCCCAGGATGTTGCCGTCCTCCTTGAAGTCG
